>Addgene plasmid #12076 | pIS0 - HOXB8 3'UTR | depositor partial sequence | sequence record 7221 | Author sequence
GAGCTCCCCAACAACATGAAACTGCCTATCTAGA
