>Addgene plasmid #12076 | pIS0 - HOXB8 3'UTR | addgene partial sequence | sequence record 18657 | 12076 with EBV reverse
TAGCTAGGCAGTTTCATGGTTGTTGGGGAGCTCCTAGAATTACACGGCGATCTTTCCGCCCTTCTTGGCC
TTTATGAGGATCTCTCTGATTTTTCTTGCGTCGAGTTTTCCGGTAAGACCTTTCGGTACTTCGTCCACAA
ACACAACTCCTCCGCGCAACTTTTTCGCGGTTGTTACTTGACTGGCGACGTAATCCACGATCTCTTTTTC
CGTCATCGTCTTTCCGTGCTCCAAAACAACAACGGCGGCGGGAAGTTCACCGGCGTCATCGTCGGGAAGA
CCTGCGACACCTGCGTCGAAGATGTTGGGGTGTTGGAGCAAGATGGATTCCAATTCAGCGGGAGCCACCT
GATAGCCTTTGTACTTAATCAGAGACTTCAGGCGGTCAACGATGAAGAAGTGTTCGTCTTCGTCCCAGTA
AGCTATGTCTCCAGAATGTAGCCATCCATCCTTGTCAATCAAGGCGTTGGTCGCTTCCGGATTGTTTACA
TAACCGGACATAATCATAGGACCTCTCACACACAGTTCGCCTCTTTGATTAACGCCCAGCGTTTTCCCGG
TATCCAGATCCACAACCTTCGCTTCAAAAAATGGAACAACTTTACCGACCGCGCCCGGTTTATCATCCCC
CTCGGGTGTAATCAGAATAGCTGATGT
