[The description below was written by a language model from this plasmid's Addgene catalogue record.]
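Description:
pIS0 - HOXB8 3'UTR is a mammalian luciferase reporter plasmid built on the pIS0 backbone (about 5.3 kb without insert). It is propagated in E. coli as a high-copy plasmid under ampicillin selection. The record provides no feature table, so the promoter driving the reporter, the polyadenylation signal and the specific bacterial origin are not stated.

The payload is a very short, 22 bp segment from the 3' untranslated region of human HOXB8, cloned between SacI and XbaI sites (both retained) immediately downstream of the firefly luciferase open reading frame. Although the catalogue lists luciferase as an N-terminal "tag", the arrangement is not a protein fusion. The HOXB8 fragment lies after the coding sequence and becomes part of the reporter transcript's 3'UTR. Luciferase output therefore reports on any post-transcriptional regulation conferred by that fragment.

The insert length matches that of a single microRNA target site, and the associated publication concerns microRNA-directed cleavage of HOXB8 mRNA. Together these indicate that the construct serves as a sensor for microRNA-mediated repression or cleavage acting through this HOXB8 element. The record does not name the microRNA involved. In typical use, such a reporter is transfected into cultured mammalian cells. Its firefly luciferase activity is then compared with that of the parental vector or of mutated-site versions, usually normalised to a co-transfected control reporter. This comparison measures how strongly the target site reduces expression.
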