Addgene plasmid #12076: pIS0 - HOXB8 3'UTR
Depositing lab: David Bartel. Depositing organization: Whitehead Institute for Biomedical Research. Publication: MicroRNA-directed cleavage of HOXB8 mRNA. Yekta S, Shih IH, Bartel DP. Science. 2004 Apr 23. 304(5670):594-6. 10.1126/science.1097434 PubMed 15105502.
Backbone
  Vector backbone: pIS0
  Backbone manufacturer: Bartel Lab
  Backbone size w/o insert (bp): 5260
  Vector type: Mammalian Expression, Luciferase
Growth in bacteria
  Bacterial resistance: Ampicillin, 100 μg/mL
  Growth temperature: 37°C
  Growth strain: DH5alpha
  Copy number: High Copy
Gene/Insert
  Gene/Insert name: HOXB8 3'UTR (alt name: HOXB8)
  Species: H. sapiens (human)
  Insert size (bp): 22
  Entrez Gene: HOXB8 (a.k.a. HOX2, HOX2D, Hox-2.4)
  Tag / fusion protein: luciferase (N terminal on backbone)
  Cloning method: Restriction Enzyme; 5′ cloning site SacI (not destroyed); 3′ cloning site XbaI (not destroyed)
  Sequencing primers: 5′ n/a; 3′ EBV rev primer
Terms and licenses: Academic/Nonprofit Terms; Industry Terms: Not Available to Industry
Depositor comments: HOXB8 3'UTR cloned downstream of the firefly luciferase open reading frame.
How to cite: pIS0 - HOXB8 3'UTR was a gift from David Bartel (Addgene plasmid # 12076 ; http://n2t.net/addgene:12076 ; RRID:Addgene_12076)
